Addgene plasmid #27381: FLAG-mCep290
Depositing lab: Joseph Gleeson. Depositing organization: University of California, San Diego (UCSD). Publication: Mutations in CEP290, which encodes a centrosomal protein, cause pleiotropic forms of Joubert syndrome. Valente EM, Silhavy JL, Brancati F, Barrano G, Krishnaswami SR, Castori M, Lancaster MA, Boltshauser E, Boccone L, Al-Gazali L, Fazzi E, Signorini S, Louie CM, Bellacchio E, Bertini E, Dallapiccola B, Gleeson JG. Nat Genet. 2006 Jun . 38(6):623-5. 10.1038/ng1805 PubMed 16682970.
Backbone
  Vector backbone: pFLAG-CMV2
  Backbone manufacturer: Sigma
  Backbone size w/o insert (bp): 4700
  Vector type: Mammalian Expression
Growth in bacteria
  Bacterial resistance: Ampicillin, 100 μg/mL
  Growth temperature: 37°C
  Growth strain: DH5alpha
  Copy number: Unknown
Gene/Insert
  Gene/Insert name: Cep290 (alt name: centrosomal protein 290)
  Species: M. musculus (mouse)
  Insert size (bp): 7557
  Entrez Gene: Cep290 (a.k.a. BC004690, Np, Nphp6, b2b1454C, b2b1454Clo, b2b1752C, b2b1752Clo)
  Tag / fusion protein: FLAG (N terminal on insert)
  Cloning method: Restriction Enzyme; 5′ cloning site NotI (not destroyed); 3′ cloning site BamHI (not destroyed)
  Sequencing primers: 5′ CMV-F
Terms and licenses: Academic/Nonprofit Terms; Industry Terms: Not Available to Industry
How to cite: FLAG-mCep290 was a gift from Joseph Gleeson (Addgene plasmid # 27381 ; http://n2t.net/addgene:27381 ; RRID:Addgene_27381)
