[The description below was written by a language model from this plasmid's Addgene catalogue record and pLannotate feature annotations shown in this document.]
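Description:
FLAG-mCep290 is a mammalian expression plasmid built on the commercial pFLAG-CMV2 backbone (about 4.7 kb) and carrying the mouse Cep290 coding sequence, which encodes centrosomal protein 290 (also known as Nphp6). The roughly 7.6 kb insert was placed between NotI and BamHI sites, both of which remain intact, giving a depositor full sequence of 12,257 nt. In bacteria the plasmid replicates from a high-copy ColE1/pUC-type origin and is selected with ampicillin through the β-lactamase gene. An f1 origin is also present, along with remnants of lac sequences (lacZα and lacI fragments, lac promoter and operator) and a T7 promoter, all of which are backbone carry-over. No mammalian selection marker is annotated. An SV40 enhancer/early promoter region lies downstream of the expression cassette, but no drug-resistance gene follows it.

Expression in mammalian cells is driven by the human cytomegalovirus immediate early enhancer and promoter, with the human growth hormone polyadenylation signal terminating the transcript. The catalogue entry states that the protein carries an N-terminal FLAG epitope, allowing detection or immunoprecipitation with anti-FLAG antibodies. The automated feature table does not call the FLAG tag itself. It does flag a short match to a preprotrypsin leader just upstream of the Cep290 open reading frame. Such a secretion leader is not expected in a CMV2-type cytoplasmic expression vector, so this annotation should be treated cautiously.

The associated publication concerns CEP290 mutations in Joubert syndrome, and the construct suits transient expression of tagged full-length mouse Cep290, for example for localisation or interaction studies, though the record does not state specific applications.
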