Features (pLannotate 1.2.2; 16 found; start..end, strand, type, name):
      4..158     -  CDS            lacZα (fragment): LacZα fragment of β-galactosidase; lacZ fragment
    318..697     +  enhancer       CMV enhancer: human cytomegalovirus immediate early enhancer
    699..898     +  promoter       CMV promoter: human cytomegalovirus (CMV) immediate early promoter
    932..976     +  CDS            preprotrypsin leader: leader sequence from mouse preprotrypsin
   1043..8458    +  CDS            Cep290: CE290_MOUSE - Also known as Kiaa0373 From Mus musculus (Mouse).
   8587..9209    +  polyA_signal   hGH poly(A) signal: human growth hormone polyadenylation signal
   9238..9567    +  promoter       SV40 promoter: SV40 enhancer and early promoter
   9606..9624    -  promoter       T7 promoter: promoter for bacteriophage T7 RNA polymerase
   9660..9682    -  protein_bind   lac operator (fragment): The lac repressor binds to the lac operator to inhibit transcription in E. coli. This inhibition can be relieved by adding lactose or isopropyl-β-D-thiogalactopyranoside (IPTG). lac repressor encoded by lacI
   9686..9716    -  promoter       lac promoter: promoter for the E. coli lac operon
   9731..9752    -  protein_bind   CAP binding site: CAP binding activates transcription in the presence of cAMP. E. coli catabolite activator protein
   9765..9857    -  CDS            lacI (fragment): lac repressor; lacI; The lac repressor binds to the lac operator to inhibit transcription in E. coli. This inhibition can be relieved by adding lactose or isopropyl-β-D-thiogalactopyranoside (IPTG).
  10040..10628   -  rep_origin     ori: high-copy-number ColE1/pMB1/pBR322/pUC origin of replication
  10799..11659   -  CDS            AmpR: β-lactamase; bla; confers resistance to ampicillin, carbenicillin, and related antibiotics
  11660..11764   -  promoter       AmpR promoter: bla
  11791..12219   +  rep_origin     f1 ori (sequence partly withheld): f1 bacteriophage origin of replication; arrow indicates direction of (+) strand synthesis
>Addgene plasmid #27381 | FLAG-mCep290 | depositor full sequence | sequence record 12919 | Author sequence
CCATTCGCCATTCAGGCTGCGCAACTGTTGGGAAGGGCGATCGGTGCGGGCCTCTTCGCTATTACGCCAG
CTGGCGAAAGGGGGATGTGCTGCAAGGCGATTAAGTTGGGTAACGCCAGGGTTTTCCCAGTCACGACGTT
GTAAAACGACGGCCAGTGCCAAGCTGATCTATACATTGAATCAATATTGGCAATTAGCCATATTAGTCAT
TGGTTATATAGCATAAATCAATATTGGCTATTGGCCATTGCATACGTTGTATCTATATCATAATATGTAC
ATTTATATTGGCTCATGTCCAATATGACCGCCATGTTGACATTGATTATTGACTAGTTATTAATAGTAAT
CAATTACGGGGTCATTAGTTCATAGCCCATATATGGAGTTCCGCGTTACATAACTTACGGTAAATGGCCC
GCCTGGCTGACCGCCCAACGACCCCCGCCCATTGACGTCAATAATGACGTATGTTCCCATAGTAACGCCA
ATAGGGACTTTCCATTGACGTCAATGGGTGGAGTATTTACGGTAAACTGCCCACTTGGCAGTACATCAAG
TGTATCATATGCCAAGTCCGCCCCCTATTGACGTCAATGACGGTAAATGGCCCGCCTGGCATTATGCCCA
GTACATGACCTTACGGGACTTTCCTACTTGGCAGTACATCTACGTATTAGTCATCGCTATTACCATGGTG
ATGCGGTTTTGGCAGTACACCAATGGGCGTGGATAGCGGTTTGACTCACGGGGATTTCCAAGTCTCCACC
CCATTGACGTCAATGGGAGTTTGTTTTGGCACCAAAATCAACGGGACTTTCCAAAATGTCGTAATAACCC
CGCCCCGTTGACGCAAATGGGCGGTAGGCGTGTACGGTGGGAGGTCTATATAAGCAGAGCTCGTTTAGTG
AACCGTCAGAATTAATTCACCATGTCTGCACTTCTGATCCTAGCTCTTGTTGGAGCTGCAGTTGCTGACT
ACAAAGACGATGACGACAAGCTGCGGCCGCCAGTGGGATGGATATCTGCAGAATTCGCCCTTATGCCACC
TAATATAAAGTGGAAAGAATTAATCAAAGTTGATCCAGATGACCTGCCACGGCAAGAAGAGTTAGCAGAT
AAATTATTGATATCTTTATCCAAGGTGGAAGTAAATGAACTAAAAAATGAAGACCAAGAAAACATGATAC
ATCTATTCAGAATTACCCAGTCTCTAATGAAGATGAAAGCCCAGGAAGTAGAGCTCGCTTTGGAAGAAGT
TGAAAAGGCTGGAGAAGAACAAGCAAAATTTGAAAATCAATTAAAGACAAAAGTAATGAAACTGGAAAAT
GAACTGGAGATGGCTCAGCAGTCTGCAGGGGGACGTGACACTCGGTTTTTACGTGACGAAATTCGCCAAC
TTGAGAAGCAGCTGGAACAAAAAGATAGAGAATTAGAGGATATGGAAAAAGAATTGGATAAAGAAAAGAA
GGTTAATGAACAATTGGCTCTTCGAAATGAGGAGGCAGAAAATGAAAACAGCAAATTAAGAAGAGAGAAT
GAGCAGCTTCGGCAGGACATTATTGACTACCAGAAACAAATAGATTCACAGAAAGAATCACTTCTGTCAA
GGAGAGGAGAAGACAGTGACTACCGATCACAGTTGTCTAAAAAGAACTATGAACCTGTTCAATATCTGGA
CGAAATACAGACCTTAACAGAAGCTAATGAGAAGATTGAAGTTCAGAACCAAGAAATGAGGAAAAACCTG
GAAGAGTCTGTGCAGGAGATGGAGAAGATGACTGATGAGTACAACAGGATGAAAGCGCTTGTGCATCAGT
CGGATGCTGCCATGGACCAGATCAAGAAGGAGAATGAGCACTATCGCCTGCAAGTTCGAGAGCTCACGGA
TCTTCTGAAGGCGAAGGATGAAGAGGACGATCCAGTCATGATGGCTGTTAACGCAAAAGTGGAAGAGTGG
AAGTTAATTTTGTCTTCTAAAGATGATGAAATCATTGAATATCAGCAAATGCTACAGAGTCTGAGAGGGA
AACTTAAAAATGCCCAACTTGATGCAGACAAAAGTAACATCATGGCTCTGAAACAGGGTATCCAGGAGCG
AGACAGTCAAATTAAGATGCTTACTGAGCAAGTAGAACAGTATACGAAAGAAATGGAAAAAAATACGTTT
ATTATTGAAGATTTGAAAAATGAACTCCAAAAAGACAAAGGTACTTCAAACTTTTATCAGCAGACTCATT
ATATGAAAATTCACTCAAAAGTACAAATTTTAGAAGAGAAAACAAAAGAGGCCGAGAGAATAGCTGAGCT
GGCTGAGGCTGATGCCAGGGAGAAGGACAAAGAATTGGTTGAGGCTCTGAAGAGATTAAAAGATTATGAA
TCTGGAGTATATGGCTTAGAAGATGCTGTTATCGAAATAAAGAATTGTAAAGCCCAAATTAAAATAAGAG
ATGGAGAGATGGAAGTGTTGACCAAGGAGATCAATAAGCTTGAGATGAAGATCAATGACATCCTTGATGA
AAACGAAGCCCTTAGAGAGCGGGCTGGCCTTGAACCCAAGACAATGATTGATTTGACTGAATTTAGAAAC
AGCAAACGGTTAAAGCAGCAACAGTACAGAGCTGAGAACCAGGTTCTTTTGAAAGAGATCGAAAGTCTAG
AGGAGGAGCGTCTTGACTTGAAAAGAAAGATTCGTCAAATGGCTCAAGAAAGAGGCAAAAGGAACGCAGC
CTCAGGATTAACCATTGACGACTTGAACTTATCTGAAACCTTTTCTCATGAAAATAAAATAGAAGGAAGA
AAACTAAATTTTATGAGCCTCAATAATATGAATGAAACACAATCAAAGAATGAGTTTCTTTCAAGAGAAT
TGGCTGAAAAGGAAAAAGATTTAGAAAGAAGTAGGACAGTAATTGCTAAATTCCAGAGTAAACTAAAAGA
ATTAGTCGAAGAAAATAAGCAACTTGAAGAAGGTATGAAAGAAATTTTGCAAGCTATTAAGGACATGCCG
AAGGATTCTGATGTGAAAGGAGGTGAAACATCTTTAATCATCCCGAGTCTTGAAAGACTGGTTAACGCTA
TGGAATCAAAGAATGCAGAAGGAATCTTCGATGCCAGCTTGCATCTAAAAGCCCAAGTTGACCAACTTAC
AGGAAGGAATGAAGAATTAAGGCAAGAACTCAGGCAATCTCGGAAAGAGGCTGTAAATTATTCACAGCAG
TTGGTAAAAGCAAACTTAAAGATTGACCACCTTGAGAAGGAAACTGACCTTCTACGTCAGTCTGCAGGCT
CCAATGTAGTATACAAAGGCATAGACTTACCCGATGGGATAGCACCATCCAGTGCCTATATCATCAATTC
TCAGAATGAATACTTAATACATCTTTTGCAGGAACTAGACAATAAAGAAAAGAAATTAAAACATTTAGAA
GATTCCCTTGAAGATTATAACAGAAAGTTTGCAGTGATTCGTCATCAACAAAGTTTATTATATAAAGAAT
ACCTAAGTGAAAAGGATATTTGGAAAACAGACTCTGAGATGATAAGAGAGGAGAAGAGAAAACTGGAAGA
TCAAGCTGAGCAGGATGCTGTGAAAGTAAAAGAGTACAACAATTTGCTCAGTGCTCTTCAGATGGATTCG
AACGAGATGAAGAAAATGCTCTCAGAAAACAGTAGGAAAATCACCGTTCTGCAAGTGAACGAGAAGTCCC
TCATCCGGCAGTACACCACCTTAGTGGAGATGGAGCGGCACCTGAGAAAGGAAAACGGGAAACACAGGAA
TGACGTCATAGCCATGGAAGCCGAAGTCACTGAAAAACTTGGAAGTTTGCAAAGATTCAAGGAAATGGCC
ATCTTCAAGATTGCAGCTCTTCAGAAGGTTATAGATAATAGTGTTTCTTTGTCTGAATTAGAACTAGCCA
ATAAACAGTACAATGAGCTGACTACTAAGTACAGGGACATCTTGCAGAAAGATAATATGCTTGTTCAAAG
AACAAGTAACTTAGAACACCTGGAGTGTGAGAATGCATCGCTAAAAGAACAGATGGAGGCTATCAGTAAA
GAGCTGGAGATTACAAAGGAAAAACTCCATACCATTGAACAGGCCTGGGAACAAGAAACGAAGTTAGGAA
ATGACTCAAACATGGATAAGGCTAAGAAATCAATGACAAACAGTGACATTGTTTCTATTTCAAAGAAAAT
CACTGTGTTGGAGATGAAGGAATTAAATGAAAGGCAGAGGGCTGAACACTGTCAGAAAATGTATGAGCAC
TTAAGGACTTCATTAAAGCAAATGGAAGAACGTAATTTTGAATTGGAAACCAAGTTCACTGAGCTTACTA
AAATCAACCTGGATGCACAAAAGGTGGAGCAGATGTTGAGAGACGAATTAGCTGATAGTGTGACCAAGGC
AGTAAGTGATGCTGACCGACAGCGGATTCTAGAACTAGAGAAGAGTGAAGTGGAGCTCAAAGTTGAAGTG
TCCAAGCTGAGAGAGATTTCAGATATTGCCAAAAGACAAGTTGATTTTTTGAATTCGCAACAACAGTCCA
GGGAAAAGGAAGTGGAATCCCTCAGAACGCAGCTGCTGGACTTCCAGGCACAATCTGACGAAAAGGCTCT
AATTGCCAAATTGCACCAACATGTTGTCTCTCTTCAAATTAGTGAGGCCACTGCCCTCGGTAAGTTAGAG
TCAGTTACGTCCAAACTCCAGAAGATGGAAGCCTACAATTTGCGCTTAGAACAGAAACTGGATGAAAAAG
AGCAGGCGCTCTACTATGCTCGTTTGGAAGGTAGAAACAGAGCAAAACACCTGCGCCAAACCATTCAGTC
GCTTCGAAGACAGTTCAGTGGAGCTCTACCCTTAGCACAGCAGGAAAAGTTCTCCAAAACGATGATTCAG
TTGCAAAATGACAAACTTAAGATAATGCAAGAAATGAAGAATTCGCAACAGGAACACAGAAATATGGAAA
ACAAAACACTGGAGTTGGAATTAAAATTAAAAGGCTTAGAAGAATTGATCAGTACTTTAAAGGATGCCAG
GGGAGCCCAGAAGGTAATCAATTGGCATGTGAAAATAGAAGAACTTCGCCTCCAAGAACTTAAGCTAAAT
AGAGAACTAGTCAAGGGTAAAGAAGAAATCAAATATTTGAATAATATCATCTCTGAATATGAGCATACAA
TCAACAGTCTAGAGGAAGAAATTGTTCAGCAAAGCAAGTTCCATGAAGAAAGACAGATGGCTTGGGATCA
AAGAGAAGTTGAGCTGGAACGCCAGTTAGACATTTTTGATCATCAGCAAAATGAAATACTCAGTGCAGCA
CAAAAGTTTGAAGACTCTACAGGATCAATGCCAGACCCCAGCTTGCCTCTTCCAAACCAACTTGAAATTG
CTCTAAGAAAAATTAAGGAGAATATTCAAGTAATTCTTAAAACACAAGCAACTTGCAAGTCACTAGAAGA
GAAACTAAAAGAAAAAGAATCTGCTTTACGGTTGGCAGAGCAAAATATTCTGTCAAGAGACAAAGTAATC
AATGAACTGAGGCTTCGATTGCCTGCCACGGCTGATCGAGAAAAACTTATAGCTGAGCTAGAAAGAAAAG
AGCTGGAGCCGAAATCTCATCACACAATGAAAATTGCCCACCAAACTATTGCCAACATGCAGGCAAGGTT
AAATCACAAGGAAGAAGTATTGAAGAAATACCAGCACCTTCTGGAGAAGGCCAGAGAGGAGCAAAGAGAA
ATTGTTAAGAAGCATGAGGAAGACCTTCATGTTCTTCATCACAAATTAGAACAACAGGCCGATAATTCAC
TCAATAAATTCAGACAGACAGCTCAGGATTTACTTAAGCAGTCTCCTGCTCCAGTTCCCACCAACAAACA
TTTCATTCGTCTGGCCGAGATGGAGCAGACAGTAGCAGAACAAGATGACTCTCTGTCCTCACTTTTGACC
AAACTAAAGAAAGTATCAAAAGATTTGGAAAAACAAAAAGAAATCACTGAGTTAAAAGTCAGAGAGTTTG
AAAATACCAAACTACGGCTCCAAGAAACTCATGCCAGTGAGGTAAAGAAAGTGAAAGCAGAGGTAGAGGA
CTTAAGGCATGCTCTAGCCCAAGCACACAAGGACTCCCAGAGTTTAAAGTCTGAACTCCAGGCTCAGAAA
GAAGCAAACTCCAGAGCTCCAACAACCACAATGAGGAATCTTGTAGACAGGCTAAAGAGCCAACTAGCCT
TGAAAGAGAAGCAACAAAAGGCACTTAGTCGAGCCCTGTTGGAACTTCGGTCGGAAATGACAGCAGCAGC
TGAGGAACGTATAATCGCTGTAACTTCTCAAAAAGAGGCAAATCTCAATGTTCAACAAGTTGTTGAGCGC
CATACTAGAGAGCTAAAGTCACAAATTGAAGATTTAAATGAAAATCTTTTAAAATTGAAAGAAGCTCTTA
AAACAAGTAAGAACAAAGAAAATTCACTAGCTGATGATTTAAATGAATTAAATAATGAACTGCAAAAAAA
GCAAAAAGCTTATAATAAAATCCTTAGAGAGAAAGATGGAATTGATCAAGAAAATGATGAACTGAGAAGA
CAGATTAAAAGACTGTCCAGTGGACTGCAGAGCAAAACTTTGATAGATAACAAGCAAAGTTTAATCGATG
AACTTCAAAAGAAAGTTAAAAAACTTGAAAGCCAACTGGAAAGAAAGGTGGATGACGTAGACATAAAGCC
GGTGAAGGAAAAGAGTAGTAAAGAAGAATTAATTAGGTGGGAAGAAGGTAAGAAATGGCAAACCAAAGTA
GAGGGACTACGAAACAGACTAAAGGAGAAGGAAGGAGAAGCCCACGGCCTGGCAAAGCAGCTGAATACCT
TAAAGGAACTTTTTGCCAAAGCTGATAAAGAGAAACTTACTTTGCAGAAGAAACTGAAAACAACAGGAAT
GACTGTTGACCAGGTTTTAGGAGTGCGAGCTTTGGAATCTGAAAAAGAGTTGGAAGAGCTAAAAAAGAAA
AATCTGGACCTAGAAAATGACATATTATACATGAGGACCCAGCAGGCTCTTCCACGAGATTCTGTTGTGG
AAGACTTACATTTACAAAATAAATACCTTCAAGAAAAACTTCATACTTTAGAAAAAAAACTTTCAAAGGA
GAAATATTCTCAGTCTTTGACTTCAGAAATAGAGTCAGATGATCACTGTCAAAAAGAACAAGAACTTCAG
AAGGAAAATTTGAAGTTGTCATCTGAAAACATCGAGCTGAAATTTCAACTTGAACAAGCAAATAAAGATT
TGCCAAGACTAAAGAATCAAGTGAAAGATTTGAAGGAAATGTGTGAATTTCTTAAGAAAGGAAAACTGGA
ACTTGAGCGGAAGCTTGGTCAGGTCAGAGGGGCTGGTAGAAGTGGGAAGACAATCCCAGAACTAGAAAAA
ACCATTGGGTTAATGAAGAAAGTAGTTGAAAAAGTCCAAAGAGAAAATGAACAATTGAAAAAGGCATCAG
GAATACTGACTAGTGAAAAAATGGCTACTATTGAGGAAGAAAATAGAAACTTAAAGGCTGAACTAGAAAA
GCTTAAAGCTCACTTTGGACGTCAGTTGAGTATGCAGTTTGAATCTAAGAACAAAGGTACTGAGAAAATT
GTTGCCGAAAATGAACGGCTTCGGAAAGAACTTAAGAAAGAAATAGAAGCCTCTGAGAAACTGCGGATAG
CTAAGAACAACTTAGAGCTGGTGAACGACAAGATGGCAGCTCAACTCGAAGAAACTGGGAAGAGACTACA
GTTTGCAGAAAGTAGAGCCCCACAGCTGGAAGGTGCTGACAGCAAGAGCTGGAAGTCAATTGTGGTCTCA
AGAGTGTATGAGACCAAGATGAAAGAGCTTGAAAGTGACATTGCCAAAAAGAATCAAAGTATCACTGACC
TTAAACAGCTTGTAAGAGAAGCAACAGAGAGAGAACAGAAAGCTAAGAAATACACTGAAGACCTTGAACA
ACAGATTGAGATCCTCAAAAATGTTCCTGAAGGTGCCGAGACAGAGCAAGAGCTTATACGGGAACTCCAG
CTTCTTAGATTAGCCAATAATCAGATGGATAAAGAAAGGGCAGAATTAATCCATCAGATAGAAATTAACA
AGGACCAAACCAGAGCTGACAGTAGCATACCTGATTCTGATCAACTAAGGGAAAAGATAAATGACCTGGA
GACACAACTCAGAAAGTTGGAGCTAGAAAAGCAACATTCGAAGGAGGAAGTTAAAAAGCTGAAAAAAGAA
CTGGAAAATTTTGATCCTTCATTTTTTGAAGAAATTGAAGACCTGAAGTATAATTATAAGGAAGAAGTGA
AAAAGAATATCCTATTAGAAGAGAAGCTAAAAAAACTGTCGGAACAGTTTGGATTTGAACTGCCTAGTCC
TCTTGCTGCTTCTGAACACTCGGAAGATGGAGAAAGTCCTCATAGTTTCCCTATTTATTAGCTCCCTCGT
GTAACTGCAGGTTTAAAACTATTTTATGAGTGAAAAAAGTTTCAGCTGGAAATCAAGCAGTCTCTGTGTT
ATAAGGGCGAATTCCAGCACACTGGCGGCCGTTACTAGTGGATCCCGGGTGGCATCCCTGTGACCCCTCC
CCAGTGCCTCTCCTGGCCCTGGAAGTTGCCACTCCAGTGCCCACCAGCCTTGTCCTAATAAAATTAAGTT
GCATCATTTTGTCTGACTAGGTGTCCTTCTATAATATTATGGGGTGGAGGGGGGTGGTATGGAGCAAGGG
GCAAGTTGGGAAGACAACCTGTAGGGCCTGCGGGGTCTATTGGGAACCAAGCTGGAGTGCAGTGGCACAA
TCTTGGCTCACTGCAATCTCCGCCTCCTGGGTTCAAGCGATTCTCCTGCCTCAGCCTCCCGAGTTGTTGG
GATTCCAGGCATGCATGACCAGGCTCAGCTAATTTTTGTTTTTTTGGTAGAGACGGGGTTTCACCATATT
GGCCAGGCTGGTCTCCAACTCCTAATCTCAGGTGATCTACCCACCTTGGCCTCCCAAATTGCTGGGATTA
CAGGCGTGAACCACTGCTCCCTTCCCTGTCCTTCTGATTTTAAAATAACTATACCAGCAGGAGGACGTCC
AGACACAGCATAGGCTACCTGGCCATGCCCAACCGGTGGGACATTTGAGTTGCTTGCTTGGCACTGTCCT
CTCATGCGTTGGGTCCACTCAGTAGATGCCTGTTGAATTGGGTACGCGGCCAGCTTGGCTGTGGAATGTG
TGTCAGTTAGGGTGTGGAAAGTCCCCAGGCTCCCCAGCAGGCAGAAGTATGCAAAGCATGCATCTCAATT
AGTCAGCAACCAGGTGTGGAAAGTCCCCAGGCTCCCCAGCAGGCAGAAGTATGCAAAGCATGCATCTCAA
TTAGTCAGCAACCATAGTCCCGCCCCTAACTCCGCCCATCCCGCCCCTAACTCCGCCCAGTTCCGCCCAT
TCTCCGCCCCATGGCTGACTAATTTTTTTTATTTATGCAGAGGCCGAGGCCGCCTCGGCCTCTGAGCTAT
TCCAGAAGTAGTGAGGAGGCTTTTTTGGAGGCCTAGGCTTTTGCAAAAAGCTCCTCGAGGAACTGAAAAA
CCAGAAAGTTAATTCCCTATAGTGAGTCGTATTAAATTCGTAATCATGTCATAGCTGTTTCCTGTGTGAA
ATTGTTATCCGCTCACAATTCCACACAACATACGAGCCGGAAGCATAAAGTGTAAAGCCTGGGGTGCCTA
ATGAGTGAGCTAACTCACATTAATTGCGTTGCGCTCACTGCCCGCTTTCCAGTCGGGAAACCTGTCGTGC
CAGCTGCATTAATGAATCGGCCAACGCGCGGGGAGAGGCGGTTTGCGTATTGGGCGCTCTTCCGCTTCCT
CGCTCACTGACTCGCTGCGCTCGGTCGTTCGGCTGCGGCGAGCGGTATCAGCTCACTCAAAGGCGGTAAT
ACGGTTATCCACAGAATCAGGGGATAACGCAGGAAAGAACATGTGAGCAAAAGGCCAGCAAAAGGCCAGG
AACCGTAAAAAGGCCGCGTTGCTGGCGTTTTTCCATAGGCTCCGCCCCCCTGACGAGCATCACAAAAATC
GACGCTCAAGTCAGAGGTGGCGAAACCCGACAGGACTATAAAGATACCAGGCGTTTCCCCCTGGAAGCTC
CCTCGTGCGCTCTCCTGTTCCGACCCTGCCGCTTACCGGATACCTGTCCGCCTTTCTCCCTTCGGGAAGC
GTGGCGCTTTCTCATAGCTCACGCTGTAGGTATCTCAGTTCGGTGTAGGTCGTTCGCTCCAAGCTGGGCT
GTGTGCACGAACCCCCCGTTCAGCCCGACCGCTGCGCCTTATCCGGTAACTATCGTCTTGAGTCCAACCC
GGTAAGACACGACTTATCGCCACTGGCAGCAGCCACTGGTAACAGGATTAGCAGAGCGAGGTATGTAGGC
GGTGCTACAGAGTTCTTGAAGTGGTGGCCTAACTACGGCTACACTAGAAGAACAGTATTTGGTATCTGCG
CTCTGCTGAAGCCAGTTACCTTCGGAAAAAGAGTTGGTAGCTCTTGATCCGGCAAACAAACCACCGCTGG
TAGCGGTGGTTTTTTTGTTTGCAAGCAGCAGATTACGCGCAGAAAAAAAGGATCTCAAGAAGATCCTTTG
ATCTTTTCTACGGGGTCTGACGCTCAGTGGAACGAAAACTCACGTTAAGGGATTTTGGTCATGAGATTAT
CAAAAAGGATCTTCACCTAGATCCTTTTAAATTAAAAATGAAGTTTTAAATCAATCTAAAGTATATATGA
GTAAACTTGGTCTGACAGTTACCAATGCTTAATCAGTGAGGCACCTATCTCAGCGATCTGTCTATTTCGT
TCATCCATAGTTGCCTGACTCCCCGTCGTGTAGATAACTACGATACGGGAGGGCTTACCATCTGGCCCCA
GTGCTGCAATGATACCGCGAGACCCACGCTCACCGGCTCCAGATTTATCAGCAATAAACCAGCCAGCCGG
AAGGGCCGAGCGCAGAAGTGGTCCTGCAACTTTATCCGCCTCCATCCAGTCTATTAATTGTTGCCGGGAA
GCTAGAGTAAGTAGTTCGCCAGTTAATAGTTTGCGCAACGTTGTTGCCATTGCTACAGGCATCGTGGTGT
CACGCTCGTCGTTTGGTATGGCTTCATTCAGCTCCGGTTCCCAACGATCAAGGCGAGTTACATGATCCCC
CATGTTGTGCAAAAAAGCGGTTAGCTCCTTCGGTCCTCCGATCGTTGTCAGAAGTAAGTTGGCCGCAGTG
TTATCACTCATGGTTATGGCAGCACTGCATAATTCTCTTACTGTCATGCCATCCGTAAGATGCTTTTCTG
TGACTGGTGAGTACTCAACCAAGTCATTCTGAGAATAGTGTATGCGGCGACCGAGTTGCTCTTGCCCGGC
GTCAATACGGGATAATACCGCGCCACATAGCAGAACTTTAAAAGTGCTCATCATTGGAAAACGTTCTTCG
GGGCGAAAACTCTCAAGGATCTTACCGCTGTTGAGATCCAGTTCGATGTAACCCACTCGTGCACCCAACT
GATCTTCAGCATCTTTTACTTTCACCAGCGTTTCTGGGTGAGCAAAAACAGGAAGGCAAAATGCCGCAAA
AAAGGGAATAAGGGCGACACGGAAATGTTGAATACTCATACTCTTCCTTTTTCAATATTATTGAAGCATT
TATCAGGGTTATTGTCTCATGAGCGGATACATATTTGAATGTATTTAGAAAAATAAACAAATAGGGGTTC
CGCGCACATTTCCCCGAAAAGTGCCACCTG
[124 nt withheld, positions 11791-11914]
C
[91 nt withheld, positions 11916-12006]
A
[49 nt withheld, positions 12008-12056]
CCTTTGACGTTGGAGTCCACGTTCTTT
[37 nt withheld, positions 12084-12120]
ACCCTATCTCGGTCTATTCTTTTGATTTATAAGGGATTTTGCCGATTTCGGCCTATTGGTTAAAAAATGA
GCTGATTTAACAAAAATTTAACGCGAATTTTAACAAAATATTAACGCTTACAATTTCCATACAATTT
