>Addgene plasmid #27381 | FLAG-mCep290 | addgene partial sequence | sequence record 33701 | 27381 with CMV-F
GTTTAGTGAACCGTCAGAATTAATTCACCATGTCTGCACTTCTGATCCTAGCTCTTGTTGGAGCTGCAGT
TGCTGACTACAAAGACGATGACGACAAGCTGCGGCCGCCAGTGGGATGGATATCTGCAGAATTCGCCCTT
ATGCCACCTAATATAAAGTGGAAAGAATTAATCAAAGTTGATCCAGATGACCTGCCACGGCAAGAAGAGT
TAGCAGATAAATTATTGATATCTTTATCCAAGGTGGAAGTAAATGAACTAAAAAATGAAGACCAAGAAAA
CATGATACATCTATTCAGAATTACCCAGTCTCTAATGAAGATGAAAGCCCAGGAAGTAGAGCTCGCTTTG
GAAGAAGTTGAAAAGGCTGGAGAAGAACAAGCAAAATTTGAAAATCAATTAAAGACAAAAGTAATGAAAC
TGGAAAATGAACTGGAGATGGCTCAGCAGTCTGCAGGGGGACGTGACACTCGGTTTTTACGTGACGAAAT
TCGCCAACTTGAGAAGCAGCTGGAACAAAAAGATAGAGAATTAGAGGATATGGAAAAAGAATTGGATAAA
GAAAAGAAGGTTAATGAACAATTGGCTCTTCGAAATGAGGAGGCAGAAAATGAAAACAGCAAATTAAGAA
GAGAGAATGAGCAGCTTCGGCAGGACATTATTGACTACCAGAAACAAATAGATTCACAGAAAGAATCACT
TCTGTCAAGGAGAGGAGAAGACA
